>Addgene plasmid #125508 | lentiSAMv2 ZBED3-TSS-guide3 | addgene full sequence | sequence record 251552 | Addgene NGS Result
GTTTTAGAGCTAGGCCAACATGAGGATCACCCATGTCTGCAGGGCCTAGCAAGTTAAAATAAGGCTAGTC
CGTTATCAACTTGGCCAACATGAGGATCACCCATGTCTGCAGGGCCAAGTGGCACCGAGTCGGTGCTTTT
TTTGGATCCTAGGTCTTGAAAGGAGTGGGAATTGGCTCCGGTGCCCGTCAGTGGGCAGAGCGCACATCGC
CCACAGTCCCCGAGAAGTTGGGGGGAGGGGTCGGCAATTGATCCGGTGCCTAGAGAAGGTGGCGCGGGGT
AAACTGGGAAAGTGATGTCGTGTACTGGCTCCGCCTTTTTCCCGAGGGTGGGGGAGAACCGTATATAAGT
GCAGTAGTCGCCGTGAACGTTCTTTTTCGCAACGGGTTTGCCGCCAGAACACAGGCGTACGGCCACCATG
AAAAGGCCGGCGGCCACGAAAAAGGCCGGCCAGGCAAAAAAGAAAAAGGACAAGAAGTACAGCATCGGCC
TGGCCATCGGCACCAACTCTGTGGGCTGGGCCGTGATCACCGACGAGTACAAGGTGCCCAGCAAGAAATT
CAAGGTGCTGGGCAACACCGACCGGCACAGCATCAAGAAGAACCTGATCGGAGCCCTGCTGTTCGACAGC
GGCGAAACAGCCGAGGCCACCCGGCTGAAGAGAACCGCCAGAAGAAGATACACCAGACGGAAGAACCGGA
TCTGCTATCTGCAAGAGATCTTCAGCAACGAGATGGCCAAGGTGGACGACAGCTTCTTCCACAGACTGGA
AGAGTCCTTCCTGGTGGAAGAGGATAAGAAGCACGAGCGGCACCCCATCTTCGGCAACATCGTGGACGAG
GTGGCCTACCACGAGAAGTACCCCACCATCTACCACCTGAGAAAGAAACTGGTGGACAGCACCGACAAGG
CCGACCTGCGGCTGATCTATCTGGCCCTGGCCCACATGATCAAGTTCCGGGGCCACTTCCTGATCGAGGG
CGACCTGAACCCCGACAACAGCGACGTGGACAAGCTGTTCATCCAGCTGGTGCAGACCTACAACCAGCTG
TTCGAGGAAAACCCCATCAACGCCAGCGGCGTGGACGCCAAGGCCATCCTGTCTGCCAGACTGAGCAAGA
GCAGACGGCTGGAAAATCTGATCGCCCAGCTGCCCGGCGAGAAGAAGAATGGCCTGTTCGGCAACCTGAT
TGCCCTGAGCCTGGGCCTGACCCCCAACTTCAAGAGCAACTTCGACCTGGCCGAGGATGCCAAACTGCAG
CTGAGCAAGGACACCTACGACGACGACCTGGACAACCTGCTGGCCCAGATCGGCGACCAGTACGCCGACC
TGTTTCTGGCCGCCAAGAACCTGTCCGACGCCATCCTGCTGAGCGACATCCTGAGAGTGAACACCGAGAT
CACCAAGGCCCCCCTGAGCGCCTCTATGATCAAGAGATACGACGAGCACCACCAGGACCTGACCCTGCTG
AAAGCTCTCGTGCGGCAGCAGCTGCCTGAGAAGTACAAAGAGATTTTCTTCGACCAGAGCAAGAACGGCT
ACGCCGGCTACATTGACGGCGGAGCCAGCCAGGAAGAGTTCTACAAGTTCATCAAGCCCATCCTGGAAAA
GATGGACGGCACCGAGGAACTGCTCGTGAAGCTGAACAGAGAGGACCTGCTGCGGAAGCAGCGGACCTTC
GACAACGGCAGCATCCCCCACCAGATCCACCTGGGAGAGCTGCACGCCATTCTGCGGCGGCAGGAAGATT
TTTACCCATTCCTGAAGGACAACCGGGAAAAGATCGAGAAGATCCTGACCTTCCGCATCCCCTACTACGT
GGGCCCTCTGGCCAGGGGAAACAGCAGATTCGCCTGGATGACCAGAAAGAGCGAGGAAACCATCACCCCC
TGGAACTTCGAGGAAGTGGTGGACAAGGGCGCTTCCGCCCAGAGCTTCATCGAGCGGATGACCAACTTCG
ATAAGAACCTGCCCAACGAGAAGGTGCTGCCCAAGCACAGCCTGCTGTACGAGTACTTCACCGTGTATAA
CGAGCTGACCAAAGTGAAATACGTGACCGAGGGAATGAGAAAGCCCGCCTTCCTGAGCGGCGAGCAGAAA
AAGGCCATCGTGGACCTGCTGTTCAAGACCAACCGGAAAGTGACCGTGAAGCAGCTGAAAGAGGACTACT
TCAAGAAAATCGAGTGCTTCGACTCCGTGGAAATCTCCGGCGTGGAAGATCGGTTCAACGCCTCCCTGGG
CACATACCACGATCTGCTGAAAATTATCAAGGACAAGGACTTCCTGGACAATGAGGAAAACGAGGACATT
CTGGAAGATATCGTGCTGACCCTGACACTGTTTGAGGACAGAGAGATGATCGAGGAACGGCTGAAAACCT
ATGCCCACCTGTTCGACGACAAAGTGATGAAGCAGCTGAAGCGGCGGAGATACACCGGCTGGGGCAGGCT
GAGCCGGAAGCTGATCAACGGCATCCGGGACAAGCAGTCCGGCAAGACAATCCTGGATTTCCTGAAGTCC
GACGGCTTCGCCAACAGAAACTTCATGCAGCTGATCCACGACGACAGCCTGACCTTTAAAGAGGACATCC
AGAAAGCCCAGGTGTCCGGCCAGGGCGATAGCCTGCACGAGCACATTGCCAATCTGGCCGGCAGCCCCGC
CATTAAGAAGGGCATCCTGCAGACAGTGAAGGTGGTGGACGAGCTCGTGAAAGTGATGGGCCGGCACAAG
CCCGAGAACATCGTGATCGAAATGGCCAGAGAGAACCAGACCACCCAGAAGGGACAGAAGAACAGCCGCG
AGAGAATGAAGCGGATCGAAGAGGGCATCAAAGAGCTGGGCAGCCAGATCCTGAAAGAACACCCCGTGGA
AAACACCCAGCTGCAGAACGAGAAGCTGTACCTGTACTACCTGCAGAATGGGCGGGATATGTACGTGGAC
CAGGAACTGGACATCAACCGGCTGTCCGACTACGATGTGGACCACATCGTGCCTCAGAGCTTTCTGAAGG
ACGACTCCATCGACAACAAGGTGCTGACCAGAAGCGACAAGGCCCGGGGCAAGAGCGACAACGTGCCCTC
CGAAGAGGTCGTGAAGAAGATGAAGAACTACTGGCGGCAGCTGCTGAACGCCAAGCTGATTACCCAGAGA
AAGTTCGACAATCTGACCAAGGCCGAGAGAGGCGGCCTGAGCGAACTGGATAAGGCCGGCTTCATCAAGA
GACAGCTGGTGGAAACCCGGCAGATCACAAAGCACGTGGCACAGATCCTGGACTCCCGGATGAACACTAA
GTACGACGAGAATGACAAGCTGATCCGGGAAGTGAAAGTGATCACCCTGAAGTCCAAGCTGGTGTCCGAT
TTCCGGAAGGATTTCCAGTTTTACAAAGTGCGCGAGATCAACAACTACCACCACGCCCACGACGCCTACC
TGAACGCCGTCGTGGGAACCGCCCTGATCAAAAAGTACCCTAAGCTGGAAAGCGAGTTCGTGTACGGCGA
CTACAAGGTGTACGACGTGCGGAAGATGATCGCCAAGAGCGAGCAGGAAATCGGCAAGGCTACCGCCAAG
TACTTCTTCTACAGCAACATCATGAACTTTTTCAAGACCGAGATTACCCTGGCCAACGGCGAGATCCGGA
AGCGGCCTCTGATCGAGACAAACGGCGAAACCGGGGAGATCGTGTGGGATAAGGGCCGGGATTTTGCCAC
CGTGCGGAAAGTGCTGAGCATGCCCCAAGTGAATATCGTGAAAAAGACCGAGGTGCAGACAGGCGGCTTC
AGCAAAGAGTCTATCCTGCCCAAGAGGAACAGCGATAAGCTGATCGCCAGAAAGAAGGACTGGGACCCTA
AGAAGTACGGCGGCTTCGACAGCCCCACCGTGGCCTATTCTGTGCTGGTGGTGGCCAAAGTGGAAAAGGG
CAAGTCCAAGAAACTGAAGAGTGTGAAAGAGCTGCTGGGGATCACCATCATGGAAAGAAGCAGCTTCGAG
AAGAATCCCATCGACTTTCTGGAAGCCAAGGGCTACAAAGAAGTGAAAAAGGACCTGATCATCAAGCTGC
CTAAGTACTCCCTGTTCGAGCTGGAAAACGGCCGGAAGAGAATGCTGGCCTCTGCCGGCGAACTGCAGAA
GGGAAACGAACTGGCCCTGCCCTCCAAATATGTGAACTTCCTGTACCTGGCCAGCCACTATGAGAAGCTG
AAGGGCTCCCCCGAGGATAATGAGCAGAAACAGCTGTTTGTGGAACAGCACAAGCACTACCTGGACGAGA
TCATCGAGCAGATCAGCGAGTTCTCCAAGAGAGTGATCCTGGCCGACGCTAATCTGGACAAAGTGCTGTC
CGCCTACAACAAGCACCGGGATAAGCCCATCAGAGAGCAGGCCGAGAATATCATCCACCTGTTTACCCTG
ACCAATCTGGGAGCCCCTGCCGCCTTCAAGTACTTTGACACCACCATCGACCGGAAGAGGTACACCAGCA
CCAAAGAGGTGCTGGACGCCACCCTGATCCACCAGAGCATCACCGGCCTGTACGAGACACGGATCGACCT
GTCTCAGCTGGGAGGCGACAGCGCTGGAGGAGGTGGAAGCGGAGGAGGAGGAAGCGGAGGAGGAGGTAGC
GGACCTAAGAAAAAGAGGAAGGTGGCGGCCGCTGGATCCGGACGGGCTGACGCATTGGACGATTTTGATC
TGGATATGCTGGGAAGTGACGCCCTCGATGATTTTGACCTTGACATGCTTGGTTCGGATGCCCTTGATGA
CTTTGACCTCGACATGCTCGGCAGTGACGCCCTTGATGATTTCGACCTGGACATGCTGATTAACTGTACA
GGCAGTGGAGAGGGCAGAGGAAGTCTGCTAACATGCGGTGACGTCGAGGAGAATCCTGGCCCAATGGCCA
AGCCTTTGTCTCAAGAAGAATCCACCCTCATTGAAAGAGCAACGGCTACAATCAACAGCATCCCCATCTC
TGAAGACTACAGCGTCGCCAGCGCAGCTCTCTCTAGCGACGGCCGCATCTTCACTGGTGTCAATGTATAT
CATTTTACTGGGGGACCTTGTGCAGAACTCGTGGTGCTGGGCACTGCTGCTGCTGCGGCAGCTGGCAACC
TGACTTGTATCGTCGCGATCGGAAATGAGAACAGGGGCATCTTGAGCCCCTGCGGACGGTGCCGACAGGT
GCTTCTCGATCTGCATCCTGGGATCAAAGCCATAGTGAAGGACAGTGATGGACAGCCGACGGCAGTTGGG
ATTCGTGAATTGCTGCCCTCTGGTTATGTGTGGGAGGGCTAAGAATTCGATATCAAGCTTATCGGTAATC
AACCTCTGGATTACAAAATTTGTGAAAGATTGACTGGTATTCTTAACTATGTTGCTCCTTTTACGCTATG
TGGATACGCTGCTTTAATGCCTTTGTATCATGCTATTGCTTCCCGTATGGCTTTCATTTTCTCCTCCTTG
TATAAATCCTGGTTGCTGTCTCTTTATGAGGAGTTGTGGCCCGTTGTCAGGCAACGTGGCGTGGTGTGCA
CTGTGTTTGCTGACGCAACCCCCACTGGTTGGGGCATTGCCACCACCTGTCAGCTCCTTTCCGGGACTTT
CGCTTTCCCCCTCCCTATTGCCACGGCGGAACTCATCGCCGCCTGCCTTGCCCGCTGCTGGACAGGGGCT
CGGCTGTTGGGCACTGACAATTCCGTGGTGTTGTCGGGGAAATCATCGTCCTTTCCTTGGCTGCTCGCCT
GTGTTGCCACCTGGATTCTGCGCGGGACGTCCTTCTGCTACGTCCCTTCGGCCCTCAATCCAGCGGACCT
TCCTTCCCGCGGCCTGCTGCCGGCTCTGCGGCCTCTTCCGCGTCTTCGCCTTCGCCCTCAGACGAGTCGG
ATCTCCCTTTGGGCCGCCTCCCCGCATCGATACCGTCGACCTCGAGACCTAGAAAAACATGGAGCAATCA
CAAGTAGCAATACAGCAGCTACCAATGCTGATTGTGCCTGGCTAGAAGCACAAGAGGAGGAGGAGGTGGG
TTTTCCAGTCACACCTCAGGTACCTTTAAGACCAATGACTTACAAGGCAGCTGTAGATCTTAGCCACTTT
TTAAAAGAAAAGGGGGGACTGGAAGGGCTAATTCACTCCCAACGAAGACAAGATATCCTTGATCTGTGGA
TCTACCACACACAAGGCTACTTCCCTGATTGGCAGAACTACACACCAGGGCCAGGGATCAGATATCCACT
GACCTTTGGATGGTGCTACAAGCTAGTACCAGTTGAGCAAGAGAAGGTAGAAGAAGCCAATGAAGGAGAG
AACACCCGCTTGTTACACCCTGTGAGCCTGCATGGGATGGATGACCCGGAGAGAGAAGTATTAGAGTGGA
GGTTTGACAGCCGCCTAGCATTTCATCACATGGCCCGAGAGCTGCATCCGGACTGTACTGGGTCTCTCTG
GTTAGACCAGATCTGAGCCTGGGAGCTCTCTGGCTAACTAGGGAACCCACTGCTTAAGCCTCAATAAAGC
TTGCCTTGAGTGCTTCAAGTAGTGTGTGCCCGTCTGTTGTGTGACTCTGGTAACTAGAGATCCCTCAGAC
CCTTTTAGTCAGTGTGGAAAATCTCTAGCAGGGCCCGTTTAAACCCGCTGATCAGCCTCGACTGTGCCTT
CTAGTTGCCAGCCATCTGTTGTTTGCCCCTCCCCCGTGCCTTCCTTGACCCTGGAAGGTGCCACTCCCAC
TGTCCTTTCCTAATAAAATGAGGAAATTGCATCGCATTGTCTGAGTAGGTGTCATTCTATTCTGGGGGGT
GGGGTGGGGCAGGACAGCAAGGGGGAGGATTGGGAAGACAATAGCAGGCATGCTGGGGATGCGGTGGGCT
CTATGGCTTCTGAGGCGGAAAGAACCAGCTGGGGCTCTAGGGGGTATCCCC
[124 nt withheld, positions 6912-7035]
C
[91 nt withheld, positions 7037-7127]
A
[49 nt withheld, positions 7129-7177]
CCTTTGACGTTGGAGTCCACGTTCTTT
[37 nt withheld, positions 7205-7241]
ACCCTATCTCGGTCTATTCTTTTGATTTATAAGGGATTTTGCCGATTTCGGCCTATTGGTTAAAAAATGA
GCTGATTTAACAAAAATTTAACGCGAATTAATTCTGTGGAATGTGTGTCAGTTAGGGTGTGGAAAGTCCC
CAGGCTCCCCAGCAGGCAGAAGTATGCAAAGCATGCATCTCAATTAGTCAGCAACCAGGTGTGGAAAGTC
CCCAGGCTCCCCAGCAGGCAGAAGTATGCAAAGCATGCATCTCAATTAGTCAGCAACCATAGTCCCGCCC
CTAACTCCGCCCATCCCGCCCCTAACTCCGCCCAGTTCCGCCCATTCTCCGCCCCATGGCTGACTAATTT
TTTTTATTTATGCAGAGGCCGAGGCCGCCTCTGCCTCTGAGCTATTCCAGAAGTAGTGAGGAGGCTTTTT
TGGAGGCCTAGGCTTTTGCAAAAAGCTCCCGGGAGCTTGTATATCCATTTTCGGATCTGATCAGCACGTG
TTGACAATTAATCATCGGCATAGTATATCGGCATAGTATAATACGACAAGGTGAGGAACTAAACCATGGC
CAAGTTGACCAGTGCCGTTCCGGTGCTCACCGCGCGCGACGTCGCCGGAGCGGTCGAGTTCTGGACCGAC
CGGCTCGGGTTCTCCCGGGACTTCGTGGAGGACGACTTCGCCGGTGTGGTCCGGGACGACGTGACCCTGT
TCATCAGCGCGGTCCAGGACCAGGTGGTGCCGGACAACACCCTGGCCTGGGTGTGGGTGCGCGGCCTGGA
CGAGCTGTACGCCGAGTGGTCGGAGGTCGTGTCCACGAACTTCCGGGACGCCTCCGGGCCGGCCATGACC
GAGATCGGCGAGCAGCCGTGGGGGCGGGAGTTCGCCCTGCGCGACCCGGCCGGCAACTGCGTGCACTTCG
TGGCCGAGGAGCAGGACTGACACGTGCTACGAGATTTCGATTCCACCGCCGCCTTCTATGAAAGGTTGGG
CTTCGGAATCGTTTTCCGGGACGCCGGCTGGATGATCCTCCAGCGCGGGGATCTCATGCTGGAGTTCTTC
GCCCACCCCAACTTGTTTATTGCAGCTTATAATGGTTACAAATAAAGCAATAGCATCACAAATTTCACAA
ATAAAGCATTTTTTTCACTGCATTCTAGTTGTGGTTTGTCCAAACTCATCAATGTATCTTATCATGTCTG
TATACCGTCGACCTCTAGCTAGAGCTTGGCGTAATCATGGTCATAGCTGTTTCCTGTGTGAAATTGTTAT
CCGCTCACAATTCCACACAACATACGAGCCGGAAGCATAAAGTGTAAAGCCTGGGGTGCCTAATGAGTGA
GCTAACTCACATTAATTGCGTTGCGCTCACTGCCCGCTTTCCAGTCGGGAAACCTGTCGTGCCAGCTGCA
TTAATGAATCGGCCAACGCGCGGGGAGAGGCGGTTTGCGTATTGGGCGCTCTTCCGCTTCCTCGCTCACT
GACTCGCTGCGCTCGGTCGTTCGGCTGCGGCGAGCGGTATCAGCTCACTCAAAGGCGGTAATACGGTTAT
CCACAGAATCAGGGGATAACGCAGGAAAGAACATGTGAGCAAAAGGCCAGCAAAAGGCCAGGAACCGTAA
AAAGGCCGCGTTGCTGGCGTTTTTCCATAGGCTCCGCCCCCCTGACGAGCATCACAAAAATCGACGCTCA
AGTCAGAGGTGGCGAAACCCGACAGGACTATAAAGATACCAGGCGTTTCCCCCTGGAAGCTCCCTCGTGC
GCTCTCCTGTTCCGACCCTGCCGCTTACCGGATACCTGTCCGCCTTTCTCCCTTCGGGAAGCGTGGCGCT
TTCTCATAGCTCACGCTGTAGGTATCTCAGTTCGGTGTAGGTCGTTCGCTCCAAGCTGGGCTGTGTGCAC
GAACCCCCCGTTCAGCCCGACCGCTGCGCCTTATCCGGTAACTATCGTCTTGAGTCCAACCCGGTAAGAC
ACGACTTATCGCCACTGGCAGCAGCCACTGGTAACAGGATTAGCAGAGCGAGGTATGTAGGCGGTGCTAC
AGAGTTCTTGAAGTGGTGGCCTAACTACGGCTACACTAGAAGAACAGTATTTGGTATCTGCGCTCTGCTG
AAGCCAGTTACCTTCGGAAAAAGAGTTGGTAGCTCTTGATCCGGCAAACAAACCACCGCTGGTAGCGGTG
GTTTTTTTGTTTGCAAGCAGCAGATTACGCGCAGAAAAAAAGGATCTCAAGAAGATCCTTTGATCTTTTC
TACGGGGTCTGACGCTCAGTGGAACGAAAACTCACGTTAAGGGATTTTGGTCATGAGATTATCAAAAAGG
ATCTTCACCTAGATCCTTTTAAATTAAAAATGAAGTTTTAAATCAATCTAAAGTATATATGAGTAAACTT
GGTCTGACAGTTACCAATGCTTAATCAGTGAGGCACCTATCTCAGCGATCTGTCTATTTCGTTCATCCAT
AGTTGCCTGACTCCCCGTCGTGTAGATAACTACGATACGGGAGGGCTTACCATCTGGCCCCAGTGCTGCA
ATGATACCGCGAGACCCACGCTCACCGGCTCCAGATTTATCAGCAATAAACCAGCCAGCCGGAAGGGCCG
AGCGCAGAAGTGGTCCTGCAACTTTATCCGCCTCCATCCAGTCTATTAATTGTTGCCGGGAAGCTAGAGT
AAGTAGTTCGCCAGTTAATAGTTTGCGCAACGTTGTTGCCATTGCTACAGGCATCGTGGTGTCACGCTCG
TCGTTTGGTATGGCTTCATTCAGCTCCGGTTCCCAACGATCAAGGCGAGTTACATGATCCCCCATGTTGT
GCAAAAAAGCGGTTAGCTCCTTCGGTCCTCCGATCGTTGTCAGAAGTAAGTTGGCCGCAGTGTTATCACT
CATGGTTATGGCAGCACTGCATAATTCTCTTACTGTCATGCCATCCGTAAGATGCTTTTCTGTGACTGGT
GAGTACTCAACCAAGTCATTCTGAGAATAGTGTATGCGGCGACCGAGTTGCTCTTGCCCGGCGTCAATAC
GGGATAATACCGCGCCACATAGCAGAACTTTAAAAGTGCTCATCATTGGAAAACGTTCTTCGGGGCGAAA
ACTCTCAAGGATCTTACCGCTGTTGAGATCCAGTTCGATGTAACCCACTCGTGCACCCAACTGATCTTCA
GCATCTTTTACTTTCACCAGCGTTTCTGGGTGAGCAAAAACAGGAAGGCAAAATGCCGCAAAAAAGGGAA
TAAGGGCGACACGGAAATGTTGAATACTCATACTCTTCCTTTTTCAATATTATTGAAGCATTTATCAGGG
TTATTGTCTCATGAGCGGATACATATTTGAATGTATTTAGAAAAATAAACAAATAGGGGTTCCGCGCACA
TTTCCCCGAAAAGTGCCACCTGACGTCGACGGATCGGGAGATCTCCCGATCCCCTATGGTGCACTCTCAG
TACAATCTGCTCTGATGCCGCATAGTTAAGCCAGTATCTGCTCCCTGCTTGTGTGTTGGAGGTCGCTGAG
TAGTGCGCGAGCAAAATTTAAGCTACAACAAGGCAAGGCTTGACCGACAATTGCATGAAGAATCTGCTTA
GGGTTAGGCGTTTTGCGCTGCTTCGCGATGTACGGGCCAGATATACGCGTTGACATTGATTATTGACTAG
TTATTAATAGTAATCAATTACGGGGTCATTAGTTCATAGCCCATATATGGAGTTCCGCGTTACATAACTT
ACGGTAAATGGCCCGCCTGGCTGACCGCCCAACGACCCCCGCCCATTGACGTCAATAATGACGTATGTTC
CCATAGTAACGCCAATAGGGACTTTCCATTGACGTCAATGGGTGGAGTATTTACGGTAAACTGCCCACTT
GGCAGTACATCAAGTGTATCATATGCCAAGTACGCCCCCTATTGACGTCAATGACGGTAAATGGCCCGCC
TGGCATTATGCCCAGTACATGACCTTATGGGACTTTCCTACTTGGCAGTACATCTACGTATTAGTCATCG
CTATTACCATGGTGATGCGGTTTTGGCAGTACATCAATGGGCGTGGATAGCGGTTTGACTCACGGGGATT
TCCAAGTCTCCACCCCATTGACGTCAATGGGAGTTTGTTTTGGCACCAAAATCAACGGGACTTTCCAAAA
TGTCGTAACAACTCCGCCCCATTGACGCAAATGGGCGGTAGGCGTGTACGGTGGGAGGTCTATATAAGCA
GCGCGTTTTGCCTGTACTGGGTCTCTCTGGTTAGACCAGATCTGAGCCTGGGAGCTCTCTGGCTAACTAG
GGAACCCACTGCTTAAGCCTCAATAAAGCTTGCCTTGAGTGCTTCAAGTAGTGTGTGCCCGTCTGTTGTG
TGACTCTGGTAACTAGAGATCCCTCAGACCCTTTTAGTCAGTGTGGAAAATCTCTAGCAGTGGCGCCCGA
ACAGGGACTTGAAAGCGAAAGGGAAACCAGAGGAGCTCTCTCGACGCAGGACTCGGCTTGCTGAAGCGCG
CACGGCAAGAGGCGAGGGGCGGCGACTGGTGAGTACGCCAAAAATTTTGACTAGCGGAGGCTAGAAGGAG
AGAGATGGGTGCGAGAGCGTCAGTATTAAGCGGGGGAGAATTAGATCGCGATGGGAAAAAATTCGGTTAA
GGCCAGGGGGAAAGAAAAAATATAAATTAAAACATATAGTATGGGCAAGCAGGGAGCTAGAACGATTCGC
AGTTAATCCTGGCCTGTTAGAAACATCAGAAGGCTGTAGACAAATACTGGGACAGCTACAACCATCCCTT
CAGACAGGATCAGAAGAACTTAGATCATTATATAATACAGTAGCAACCCTCTATTGTGTGCATCAAAGGA
TAGAGATAAAAGACACCAAGGAAGCTTTAGACAAGATAGAGGAAGAGCAAAACAAAAGTAAGACCACCGC
ACAGCAAGCGGCCGCTGATCTTCAGACCTGGAGGAGGAGATATGAGGGACAATTGGAGAAGTGAATTATA
TAAATATAAAGTAGTAAAAATTGAACCATTAGGAGTAGCACCCACCAAGGCAAAGAGAAGAGTGGTGCAG
AGAGAAAAAAGAGCAGTGGGAATAGGAGCTTTGTTCCTTGGGTTCTTGGGAGCAGCAGGAAGCACTATGG
GCGCAGCGTCAATGACGCTGACGGTACAGGCCAGACAATTATTGTCTGGTATAGTGCAGCAGCAGAACAA
TTTGCTGAGGGCTATTGAGGCGCAACAGCATCTGTTGCAACTCACAGTCTGGGGCATCAAGCAGCTCCAG
GCAAGAATCCTGGCTGTGGAAAGATACCTAAAGGATCAACAGCTCCTGGGGATTTGGGGTTGCTCTGGAA
AACTCATTTGCACCACTGCTGTGCCTTGGAATGCTAGTTGGAGTAATAAATCTCTGGAACAGATTTGGAA
TCACACGACCTGGATGGAGTGGGACAGAGAAATTAACAATTACACAAGCTTAATACACTCCTTAATTGAA
GAATCGCAAAACCAGCAAGAAAAGAATGAACAAGAATTATTGGAATTAGATAAATGGGCAAGTTTGTGGA
ATTGGTTTAACATAACAAATTGGCTGTGGTATATAAAATTATTCATAATGATAGTAGGAGGCTTGGTAGG
TTTAAGAATAGTTTTTGCTGTACTTTCTATAGTGAATAGAGTTAGGCAGGGATATTCACCATTATCGTTT
CAGACCCACCTCCCAACCCCGAGGGGACCCGACAGGCCCGAAGGAATAGAAGAAGAAGGTGGAGAGAGAG
ACAGAGACAGATCCATTCGATTAGTGAACGGATCGGCACTGCGTGCGCCAATTCTGCAGACAAATGGCAG
TATTCATCCACAATTTTAAAAGAAAAGGGGGGATTGGGGGGTACAGTGCAGGGGAAAGAATAGTAGACAT
AATAGCAACAGACATACAAACTAAAGAATTACAAAAACAAATTACAAAAATTCAAAATTTTCGGGTTTAT
TACAGGGACAGCAGAGATCCAGTTTGGTTAATTAGCTAGCGAGGGCCTATTTCCCATGATTCCTTCATAT
TTGCATATACGATACAAGGCTGTTAGAGAGATAATTGGAATTAATTTGACTGTAAACACAAAGATATTAG
TACAAAATACGTGACGTAGAAAGTAATAATTTCTTGGGTAGTTTGCAGTTTTAAAATTATGTTTTAAAAT
GGACTATCATATGCTTACCGTAACTTGAAAGTATTTCGATTTCTTGGCTTTATATATCTTGTGGAAAGGA
CGAAACACCGTGTCCCAACCTAGGTTGGA
Features (pLannotate 1.2.2; 38 found; start..end, strand, type, name):
     18..36      +  misc_RNA       MS2 stem loop: stem loop that binds the bacteriophage MS2 coat protein
     47..83      +  misc_RNA       gRNA scaffold (fragment): guide RNA scaffold for the Streptococcus pyogenes CRISPR/Cas9 system
     88..106     +  misc_RNA       MS2 stem loop: stem loop that binds the bacteriophage MS2 coat protein
    117..136     +  misc_RNA       gRNA scaffold (fragment): guide RNA scaffold for the Streptococcus pyogenes CRISPR/Cas9 system
    149..167     +  CDS            small t antigen (fragment): SV40 (simian virus 40) small t antigen
    193..404     +  promoter       EF-1α core promoter: core promoter for human elongation factor EF-1α
    421..468     +  CDS            nucleoplasmin NLS: bipartite nuclear localization signal from nucleoplasmin
    468..4569    +  CDS            dCas9 (fragment): catalytically dead mutant of the Cas9 endonuclease from the Streptococcus pyogenes Type II CRISPR/Cas system RNA-guided DNA-binding protein that lacks endonuclease activity due to the D10A mutation in the RuvC catalytic domain and the N863A mutation in the HNH catalytic domain
   4894..5292    +  CDS            BSD: blasticidin S deaminase; Aspergillus terreus BSD; confers resistance to blasticidin
   5293..5314    +  misc_feature   MCS (fragment): pBluescript multiple cloning site
   5317..5905    +  misc_feature   WPRE: woodchuck hepatitis virus posttranscriptional regulatory element
   5842..6423    +  CDS            nef (fragment): NEF_HV1H2 - Experimental evidence at protein level: Swiss-Prot protein existence level 1. Extracellular Nef protein targets CD4(+) T-lymphocytes for apoptosis by interacting with CXCR4 surface receptors. From Human immunodeficiency virus type 1 group M subtype B (isolate HXB2) (HIV-1).
   6430..6610    +  LTR            5' LTR (truncated): truncated 5' long terminal repeat (LTR) from HIV-1
   6642..6866    +  polyA_signal   bGH poly(A) signal: bovine growth hormone polyadenylation signal
   6870..6891    +  promoter       SV40 promoter (fragment): SV40 enhancer and early promoter
   6912..7340    +  rep_origin     f1 ori (sequence partly withheld): f1 bacteriophage origin of replication; arrow indicates direction of (+) strand synthesis
   7354..7683    +  promoter       SV40 promoter: SV40 enhancer and early promoter
   7731..7778    +  promoter       EM7 promoter: synthetic bacterial promoter&nbsp
   7797..8171    +  CDS            BleoR: antibiotic-binding protein; Sh ble from Streptoalloteichus hindustanus; confers resistance to bleomycin, phleomycin, and Zeocin™
   8181..8306    +  CDS            ble (fragment): BLE_KLEPN - Experimental evidence at protein level: Swiss-Prot protein existence level 1. Binding protein with a strong affinity to the bleomycin family of antibiotics. Binds to CL990; an antimitotic-antibiotic compound. From Klebsiella pneumoniae.
   8301..8422    +  polyA_signal   SV40 poly(A) signal: SV40 polyadenylation signal
   8493..8515    -  protein_bind   lac operator (fragment): The lac repressor binds to the lac operator to inhibit transcription in E. coli. This inhibition can be relieved by adding lactose or isopropyl-β-D-thiogalactopyranoside (IPTG). lac repressor encoded by lacI
   8519..8549    -  promoter       lac promoter: promoter for the E. coli lac operon
   8564..8585    -  protein_bind   CAP binding site: CAP binding activates transcription in the presence of cAMP. E. coli catabolite activator protein
   8598..8690    -  CDS            lacI (fragment): lac repressor; lacI; The lac repressor binds to the lac operator to inhibit transcription in E. coli. This inhibition can be relieved by adding lactose or isopropyl-β-D-thiogalactopyranoside (IPTG).
   8873..9461    -  rep_origin     ori: high-copy-number ColE1/pMB1/pBR322/pUC origin of replication
   9632..10492   -  CDS            AmpR: β-lactamase; bla; confers resistance to ampicillin, carbenicillin, and related antibiotics
  10493..10597   -  promoter       AmpR promoter: bla
  10656..10708   -  misc_feature   bom (fragment): basis of mobility region from pBR322
  10863..11242   +  enhancer       CMV enhancer: human cytomegalovirus immediate early enhancer
  11243..11442   +  promoter       CMV promoter: human cytomegalovirus (CMV) immediate early promoter
  11460..11640   +  LTR            5' LTR (truncated): truncated 5' long terminal repeat (LTR) from HIV-1
  11687..11812   +  misc_feature   HIV-1 Ψ: packaging signal of human immunodeficiency virus type 1
  11796..12159   +  CDS            HIV-1 gag (fragment): gag protein from human immunodeficiency virus 1; gag
  12305..12538   +  misc_feature   RRE: The Rev response element (RRE) of HIV-1 allows for Rev-dependent mRNA export from the nucleus to the cytoplasm.
  12915..13015   +  CDS            Rev (fragment): human immunodeficiency virus 1 (HIV-1) Rev protein; rev; enhances nuclear export of unspliced and incompletely spliced viral mRNAs
  13065..13182   +  misc_feature   cPPT/CTS: central polypurine tract and central termination sequence of HIV-1
  13232..13472   +  promoter       U6 promoter: RNA polymerase III promoter for human U6 snRNA
