[The description below was written by a language model from this plasmid's Addgene catalogue record and pLannotate feature annotations shown in this document.]
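Description:
lentiSAMv2 ZBED3-TSS-guide3 is a 13.5 kb lentiviral CRISPR activation plasmid built on the lentiSAMv2 backbone, carrying a guide RNA directed at the transcription start site region of human ZBED3. It is propagated in E. coli through a high-copy ColE1/pUC-type origin with ampicillin resistance. The backbone also contains an f1 origin and an SV40/EM7-driven bleomycin/Zeocin resistance cassette lying outside the viral transfer region. The lentiviral portion has a CMV enhancer/promoter fused to a truncated HIV-1 5' LTR, followed by the Ψ packaging signal, a gag fragment, the RRE and the cPPT/CTS. A WPRE and a second LTR, annotated by the software as a truncated LTR, sit downstream, followed by a bGH polyadenylation signal. This layout allows the genomic RNA to be packaged when helper functions are supplied in trans.

Two expression units sit between the LTRs. A human U6 promoter drives the ZBED3-targeting guide in an S. pyogenes scaffold modified with two MS2 stem loops, which can recruit MS2 coat protein fusions; no such fusion protein is encoded on this plasmid. An EF-1α core promoter drives an NLS-tagged, catalytically dead Cas9 annotated with the D10A and N863A mutations. According to the catalogue entry it is fused to the VP64 activation domain and linked by a 2A peptide to blasticidin S deaminase. The VP64 and 2A segments are not individually annotated, but an unannotated gap between dCas9 and BSD is consistent with them. Transduced mammalian cells are selected with blasticidin. The stated purpose is CRISPR-mediated transcriptional activation of ZBED3, and the associated study concerns chromatin architecture in human pancreatic islets and type 2 diabetes genetics.
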