Addgene plasmid #125508: lentiSAMv2 ZBED3-TSS-guide3
Purpose: CRISPR-mediated activation of ZBED3. Catalytically inactive Cas9 from S. pyogenes and VP64 with 2A-BlastR.
Depositing lab: Jorge Ferrer. Depositing organization: Imperial College London. Publication: Human pancreatic islet three-dimensional chromatin architecture provides insights into the genetics of type 2 diabetes. Miguel-Escalada I, Bonas-Guarch S, Cebola I, Ponsa-Cobas J, Mendieta-Esteban J, Atla G, Javierre BM, Rolando DMY, Farabella I, Morgan CC, Garcia-Hurtado J, Beucher A, Moran I, Pasquali L, Ramos-Rodriguez M, Appel EVR, Linneberg A, Gjesing AP, Witte DR, Pedersen O, Grarup N, Ravassard P, Torrents D, Mercader JM, Piemonti L, Berney T, de Koning EJP, Kerr-Conte J, Pattou F, Fedko IO, Groop L, Prokopenko I, Hansen T, Marti-Renom MA, Fraser P, Ferrer J. Nat Genet. 2019 Jun 28. pii: 10.1038/s41588-019-0457-0. doi: 10.1038/s41588-019-0457-0. PubMed 31253982.
Backbone
  Vector backbone: lentiSAMv2
  Backbone manufacturer: Feng Zhang (Addgene #75112)
  Vector type: Mammalian Expression, Lentiviral, CRISPR
  Selectable markers: Blasticidin
Growth in bacteria
  Bacterial resistance: Ampicillin, 100 μg/mL
  Growth temperature: 37°C
  Growth strain: Stbl3
  Copy number: High Copy
Gene/Insert
  Gene/Insert name: dCas9-VP64-2A-BlastR
  gRNA/shRNA sequence: TGTCCCAACCTAGGTTGGA
  Species: H. sapiens (human)
  Promoter: EF1a core and U6
  Cloning method: Restriction Enzyme; 5′ cloning site Unknown (destroyed during cloning); 3′ cloning site Unknown (destroyed during cloning)
  Sequencing primers: 5′ GATCCGCCACCATGGATGC
Terms and licenses: Academic/Nonprofit Terms; Industry Terms: Not Available to Industry
How to cite: lentiSAMv2 ZBED3-TSS-guide3 was a gift from Jorge Ferrer (Addgene plasmid # 125508 ; http://n2t.net/addgene:125508 ; RRID:Addgene_125508)
