>Addgene plasmid #125508 | lentiSAMv2 ZBED3-TSS-guide3 | depositor partial sequence | sequence record 240194 | Guide RNA, MS2 stem loops
NNNNNNTTTTTTNTNTTGTGGAAGGACGAAACACCGTGTCCCAACCTAGGTTGGAGTTTTAGAGCTAGGC
CAACATGAGGATCACCCATGTCTGCAGGGCCTAGCAAGTTAAAATAAGGCTAGTCCGTTATCAACTTGGC
CAACATGAGGATCACCCATGTCTGCAGGGCCAAGTGGCACCGAGTCGGTGCTTTTTTTGGATCCTAGGTC
TTGAAAGGAGTGGGAATTGGCTCCGGTGCCCGTCAGTGGGCAGAGCGCACATCGCCCACAGTCCCCGAGA
AGTTGGGGGGAGGGGTCGGCAATTGATCCGGTGCCTAGAGAAGGTGGCGCGGGGTAAACTGGGAAAGTGA
TGTCGTGTACTGGCTCCGCCTTTTTCCCGAGGGTGGGGGAGAACCGTATATAAGTGCAGTAGTCGCCGTG
AACGTTCTTTTTCGCAACGGGTTTGCCGCCAGAACACAGGCGTACGGCCACCATGAAAAGGCCGGCGGCC
ACGAAAAAGGCCGGCCAGGCAAAAAAGAAAAAGGACAAGAAGTACAGCATCGGCCTGGCCATCGGCACCA
ACTCTGTGGGCTGGGCCGTGATCACCGACGAGTACAAGGTGCCCAGCAAGAAATTCAAGGTGCTGGGCAA
CACCGACCGGCACAGCATCAAGAAGAACCTGATCGGAGCCCTGCTGTTCGACAGCGGCGAAACAGCCGAG
GCCACCCGGCTGAAGAGAACCGCCAGAAGAAGATACACCAGACGGAAGAACCGGATCTGCTATCTGCAAG
AGATCTTCAGCAACGAGATGGCCAAGGTGGACGACAGCTTCTTCCACAGACTGGAAGAGTCCTTCCTGGT
GGAAGAGGATAAGAAGCACGAGCGGCACCCCATCTTCGGCAACATCGTGGACGAGGTGGCCTACCACGAG
AAGNACCCCACCAGCCNACCACCGGAGAAAGAAACGGGGGGACAGCACCGACAAGGCCGACCTGCGGGTG
ATCTATCTGGCCCTGGGCCACATGATCAAGTTCCGGGGTCCNNTTTCT
